>Addgene plasmid #148713 | pnEA-NpM-SceIF4G_408-485_AF | depositor full sequence | sequence record 291161 | Full Sequence
TTCTTGAAGACGAAAGGGCCTCGTGATACGCCTATTTTTATAGGTTAATGTCATGATAATAATGGTTTCT
TAGACGTCAGGTGGCACTTTTCGGGGAAATGTGCGCGGAACCCCTATTTGTTTATTTTTCTAAATACATT
CAAATATGTATCCGCTCATGAGACAATAACCCTGATAAATGCTTCAATAATATTGAAAAAGGAAGAGTAT
GAGTATTCAACATTTCCGTGTCGCCCTTATTCCCTTTTTTGCGGCATTTTGCCTTCCTGTTTTTGCTCAC
CCAGAAACGCTGGTGAAAGTAAAAGATGCTGAAGATCAGTTGGGTGCACGAGTGGGTTACATCGAACTGG
ATCTCAACAGCGGTAAGATCCTTGAGAGTTTTCGCCCCGAAGAACGTTTTCCAATGATGAGCACTTTTAA
AGTTCTGCTATGTGGCGCGGTATTATCCCGTGTTGACGCCGGGCAAGAGCAACTCGGTCGCCGCATACAC
TATTCTCAGAATGACTTGGTTGAGTACTCACCAGTCACAGAAAAGCATCTTACGGATGGCATGACAGTAA
GAGAATTATGCAGTGCTGCCATAACCATGAGTGATAACACTGCGGCCAACTTACTTCTGACAACGATCGG
AGGACCGAAGGAGCTAACCGCTTTTTTGCACAACATGGGGGATCATGTAACTCGCCTTGATCGTTGGGAA
CCGGAGCTGAATGAAGCCATACCAAACGACGAGCGTGACACCACGATGCCTGCAGCAATGGCAACAACGT
TGCGCAAACTATTAACTGGCGAACTACTTACTCTAGCTTCCCGGCAACAATTAATAGACTGGATGGAGGC
GGATAAAGTTGCAGGACCACTTCTGCGCTCGGCCCTTCCGGCTGGCTGGTTTATTGCTGATAAATCTGGA
GCCGGTGAGCGTGGGTCTCGCGGTATCATTGCAGCACTGGGGCCAGATGGTAAGCCCTCCCGTATCGTAG
TTATCTACACGACGGGGAGTCAGGCAACTATGGATGAACGAAATAGACAGATCGCTGAGATAGGTGCCTC
ACTGATTAAGCATTGGTAACTGTCAGACCAAGTTTACTCATATATACTTTAGATTGATTTAAAACTTCAT
TTTTAATTTAAAAGGATCTAGGTGAAGATCCTTTTTGATAATCTCATGACCAAAATCCCTTAACGTGAGT
TTTCGTTCCACTGAGCGTCAGACCCCGTAGAAAAGATCAAAGGATCTTCTTGAGATCCTTTTTTTCTGCG
CGTAATCTGCTGCTTGCAAACAAAAAAACCACCGCTACCAGCGGTGGTTTGTTTGCCGGATCAAGAGCTA
CCAACTCTTTTTCCGAAGGTAACTGGCTTCAGCAGAGCGCAGATACCAAATACTGTCCTTCTAGTGTAGC
CGTAGTTAGGCCACCACTTCAAGAACTCTGTAGCACCGCCTACATACCTCGCTCTGCTAATCCTGTTACC
AGTGGCTGCTGCCAGTGGCGATAAGTCGTGTCTTACCGGGTTGGACTCAAGACGATAGTTACCGGATAAG
GCGCAGCGGTCGGGCTGAACGGGGGGTTCGTGCACACAGCCCAGCTTGGAGCGAACGACCTACACCGAAC
TGAGATACCTACAGCGTGAGCTATGAGAAAGCGCCACGCTTCCCGAAGGGAGAAAGGCGGACAGGTATCC
GGTAAGCGGCAGGGTCGGAACAGGAGAGCGCACGAGGGAGCTTCCAGGGGGAAACGCCTGGTATCTTTAT
AGTCCTGTCGGGTTTCGCCACCTCTGACTTGAGCGTCGATTTTTGTGATGCTCGTCAGGGGGGCGGAGCC
TATGGAAAAACGCCAGCAACGCGGCCTTTTTACGGTTCCTGGCCTTTTGCTGGCCTTTTGCTCACATGTT
CTTTCCTGCGTTATCCCCTGATTCTGTGGATAACCGTATTACCGCCTTTGAGTGAGCTGATACCGCTCGC
CGCAGCCGAACGACCGAGCGCAGCGAGTCAGTGAGCGAGGAAGCGGAAGAGCGCCTGATGCGGTATTTTC
TCCTTACGCATCTGTGCGGTATTTCACACCGCATATATGGTGCACTCTCAGTACAATCTGCTCTGATGCC
GCATAGTTAAGCCAGTATACACTCCGCTATCGCTACGTGACTGGGTCATGGCTGCGCCCCGACACCCGCC
AACACCCGCTGACGCGCCCTGACGGGCTTGTCTGCTCCCGGCATCCGCTTACAGACAAGCTGTGACCGTC
TCCGGGAGCTGCATGTGTCAGAGGTTTTCACCGTCATCACCGAAACGCGCGAGGCAGCTGCGGTAAAGCT
CATCAGCGTGGTCGTGAAGCGATTCACAGATGTCTGCCTGTTCATCCGCGTCCAGCTCGTTGAGTTTCTC
CAGAAGCGTTAATGTCTGGCTTCTGATAAAGCGGGCCATGTTAAGGGCGGTTTTTTCCTGTTTGGTCACT
GATGCCTCCGTGTAAGGGGGATTTCTGTTCATGGGGGTAATGATACCGATGAAACGAGAGAGGATGCTCA
CGATACGGGTTACTGATGATGAACATGCCCGGTTACTGGAACGTTGTGAGGGTAAACAACTGGCGGTATG
GATGCGGCGGGACCAGAGAAAAATCACTCAGGGTCAATGCCAGCGCTTCGTTAATACAGATGTAGGTGTT
CCACAGGGTAGCCAGCAGCATCCTGCGATGCAGATCCGGAACATAATGGTGCAGGGCGCTGACTTCCGCG
TTTCCAGACTTTACGAAACACGGAAACCGAAGACCATTCATGTTGTTGCTCAGGTCGCAGACGTTTTGCA
GCAGCAGTCGCTTCACGTTCGCTCGCGTATCGGTGATTCATTCTGCTAACCAGTAAGGCAACCCCGCCAG
CCTAGCCGGGTCCTCAACGACAGGAGCACGATCATGCGCACCCGTGGCCAGGACCCAACGCTGCCCGAGA
TGCGCCGCGTGCGGCTGCTGGAGATGGCGGACGCGATGGATATGTTCTGCCAAGGGTTGGTTTGCGCATT
CACAGTTCTCCGCAAGAATTGATTGGCTCCAATTCTTGGAGTGGTGAATCCGTTAGCGAGGTGCCGCCGG
CTTCCATTCAGGTCGAGGTGGCCCGGCTCCATGCACCGCGACGCAACGCGGGGAGGCAGACAAGGTATAG
GGCGGCGCCTACAATCCATGCCAACCCGTTCCATGTGCTCGCCGAGGCGGCATAAATCGCCGTGACGATC
AGCGGTCCAGTGATCGAAGTTAGGCTGGTAAGAGCCGCGAGCGATCCTTGAAGCTGTCCCTGATGGTCGT
CATCTACCTGCCTGGACAGCATGGCCTGCAACGCGGGCATCCCGATGCCGCCGGAAGCGAGAAGAATCAT
AATGGGGAAGGCCATCCAGCCTCGCGTCGCGAACGCCAGCAAGACGTAGCCCAGCGCGTCGGCCGCCATG
CCGGCGATAATGGCCTGCTTCTCGCCGAAACGTTTGGTGGCGGGACCAGTGACGAAGGCTTGAGCGAGGG
CGTGCAAGATTCCGAATACCGCAAGCGACAGGCCGATCATCGTCGCGCTCCAGCGAAAGCGGTCCTCGCC
GAAAATGACCCAGAGCGCTGCCGGCACCTGTCCTACGAGTTGCATGATAAAGAAGACAGTCATAAGTGCG
GCGACGATAGTCATGCCCCGCGCCCACCGGAAGGAGCTGACTGGGTTGAAGGCTCTCAAGGGCATCGGTC
GAGATCCCGGTGCCTAATGAGTGAGCTAACTTACATTAATTGCGTTGCGCTCACTGCCCGCTTTCCAGTC
GGGAAACCTGTCGTGCCAGCTGCATTAATGAATCGGCCAACGCGCGGGGAGAGGCGGTTTGCGTATTGGG
CGCCAGGGTGGTTTTTCTTTTCACCAGTGAGACGGGCAACAGCTGATTGCCCTTCACCGCCTGGCCCTGA
GAGAGTTGCAGCAAGCGGTCCACGCTGGTTTGCCCCAGCAGGCGAAAATCCTGTTTGATGGTGGTTAACG
GCGGGATATAACATGAGCTGTCTTCGGTATCGTCGTATCCCACTACCGAGATATCCGCACCAACGCGCAG
CCCGGACTCGGTAATGGCGCGCATTGCGCCCAGCGCCATCTGATCGTTGGCAACCAGCATCGCAGTGGGA
ACGATGCCCTCATTCAGCATTTGCATGGTTTGTTGAAAACCGGACATGGCACTCCAGTCGCCTTCCCGTT
CCGCTATCGGCTGAATTTGATTGCGAGTGAGATATTTATGCCAGCCAGCCAGACGCAGACGCGCCGAGAC
AGAACTTAATGGGCCCGCTAACAGCGCGATTTGCTGGTGACCCAATGCGACCAGATGCTCCACGCCCAGT
CGCGTACCGTCTTCATGGGAGAAAATAATACTGTTGATGGGTGTCTGGTCAGAGACATCAAGAAATAACG
CCGGAACATTAGTGCAGGCAGCTTCCACAGCAATGGCATCCTGGTCATCCAGCGGATAGTTAATGATCAG
CCCACTGACGCGTTGCGCGAGAAGATTGTGCACCGCCGCTTTACAGGCTTCGACGCCGCTTCGTTCTACC
ATCGACACCACCACGCTGGCACCCAGTTGATCGGCGCGAGATTTAATCGCCGCGACAATTTGCGACGGCG
CGTGCAGGGCCAGACTGGAGGTGGCAACGCCAATCAGCAACGACTGTTTGCCCGCCAGTTGTTGTGCCAC
GCGGTTGGGAATGTAATTCAGCTCCGCCATCGCCGCTTCCACTTTTTCCCGCGTTTTCGCAGAAACGTGG
CTGGCCTGGTTCACCACGCGGGAAACGGTCTGATAAGAGACACCGGCATACTCTGCGACATCGTATAACG
TTACTGGTTTCACATTCACCACCCTGAATTGACTCTCTTCCGGGCGCTATCATGCCATACCGCGAAAGGT
TTTGCGCCATTCGATGGTGTCCGGGATCTCGACGCTCTCCCTTATGCGACTCCTGCATTAGGAAGCAGCC
CAGTAGTAGGTTGAGGCCGTTGAGCACCGCCGCCGCAAGGAATGGTGCATGCAAGGAGATGGCGCCCAAC
AGTCCCCCGGCCACGGGGCCTGCCACCATACCCACGCCGAAACAAGCGCTCATGAGCCCGAAGTGGCGAG
CCCGATCTTCCCCATCGGTGATGTCGGCGATATAGGCGCCAGCAACCGCACCTGTGGCGCCGGTGATGCC
GGCCACGATGCGTCCGGCGTAGAGGATCGAGATCTCGATCCCGCGAAATTAATACGACTCACTATAGGGG
AATTGTGAGCGGATAACAATTCCCCACTAGTAATAATTTTGTTTAACTTTAAGAAGGAGATATACCATGG
AAACTGAAGAAGGTAAACTGGTAATCTGGATTAACGGCGATAAAGGCTATAACGGTCTCGCTGAAGTCGG
TAAGAAATTCGAGAAAGATACCGGAATTAAAGTCACCGTTGAGCATCCGGATAAACTGGAAGAGAAATTC
CCACAGGTTGCGGCAACTGGCGATGGCCCTGACATTATCTTCTGGGCACACGACCGCTTTGGTGGCTACG
CTCAATCTGGCCTGTTGGCTGAAATCACCCCGGACAAAGCGTTCCAGGACAAGCTGTATCCGTTTACCTG
GGATGCCGTACGTTACAACGGCAAGCTGATTGCTTACCCGATCGCTGTTGAAGCGTTATCGCTGATTTAT
AACAAAGACCTGCTGCCGAACCCGCCAAAAACCTGGGAAGAGATCCCGGCGCTGGATAAAGAACTGAAAG
CGAAAGGTAAGAGCGCCCTGATGTTCAACCTGCAAGAACCGTACTTCACCTGGCCGCTGATTGCTGCTGA
CGGGGGTTATGCGTTCAAGTATGAAAACGGCAAGTACGACATTAAAGACGTGGGCGTGGATAACGCTGGC
GCGAAAGCGGGTCTGACCTTCCTGGTTGACCTGATTAAAAACAAACACATGAATGCAGACACCGATTACT
CCATCGCAGAAGCTGCCTTTAATAAAGGCGAAACAGCGATGACCATCAACGGCCCGTGGGCATGGTCCAA
CATCGACACCAGCAAAGTGAATTATGGTGTAACGGTACTGCCGACCTTCAAGGGTCAACCATCCAAACCG
TTCGTTGGCGTGCTGAGCGCAGGTATTAACGCCGCCAGTCCGAACAAAGAGCTGGCAAAAGAGTTCCTCG
AAAACTATCTGCTGACTGATGAAGGTCTGGAAGCGGTTAATAAAGACAAACCGCTGGGTGCCGTAGCGCT
GAAGTCTTACGAGGAAGAGTTGGCGAAAGATCCACGTATTGCCGCCACGATGGAAAACGCCCAGAAAGGT
GAAATCATGCCGAACATCCCGCAGATGTCCGCTTTCTGGTATGCCGTGCGTACTGCGGTGATCAACGCCG
CCAGCGGTCGTCAGACTGTCGATGAAGCCCTTAAAGACGCGCAGACTGGTACCGGCAGCGGCCTGGAAGT
TCTGTTCCAGGGGCCCCATATGACAAATACCGTTAGCCATATTCTGAATGTTCTGAAAGATGCAACCCCG
ATCGAAGATGTTTTTAGCTTTAACTATCCGGAAGGTATTGAAGGTCCGGATATCAAATACAAAAAAGAAC
ATGTGAAATATACCTATGGTCCGACCTTTCTGCTGCAGTTTAAAGATAAACTGAACGTTAAAGCAGATGC
CGAATGGGTTCAGAGCACCGCAAGCAAAATTGTGATTCCGCCGGGCTAAGCTAGCCCTAGGAGATCCGGC
TGCTAACAAAGCCCGAAAGGAAGCTGAGTTGGCTGCTGCCACCGCTGAGCAATAACTAGCATAACCCCTT
GGGGCCTCTAAACGGGTCTTGAGGGGTTTTTTGCTGAAAGGAGGAACTATATCCGGATATCCCGCAAGAG
GCCCGGCAGTACCGGCATAACCAAGCCTATGCCTACAGCATCCAGGGTGACGGTGCCGAGGATGACGATG
AGCGCATTGTTAGATTTCATACACGGTGCCTGACTGCGTTAGCAATTTAACTGTGATAAACTACCGCATT
AAAGCTTATCGATGATAAGCTGTCAAACATGAGAA
Features (pLannotate 1.2.2; 20 found; start..end, strand, type, name):
    104..208     +  promoter       AmpR promoter: bla
    209..1069    +  CDS            AmpR: β-lactamase; bla; confers resistance to ampicillin, carbenicillin, and related antibiotics
   1240..1828    +  rep_origin     ori: high-copy-number ColE1/pMB1/pBR322/pUC origin of replication
   2014..2156    -  misc_feature   bom: basis of mobility region from pBR322
   2258..2449    -  CDS            rop: Rop protein, which maintains plasmids at low copy number; rop
   2466..2846    +  CDS            YPB1_ECOLX: Protein predicted: Swiss-Prot protein existence level 4. From Escherichia coli.
   3088..3712    -  CDS            TcR (fragment): tetracycline efflux protein; tet; confers resistance to tetracycline
   3727..3748    -  protein_bind   CAP binding site: CAP binding activates transcription in the presence of cAMP. E. coli catabolite activator protein
   3761..4843    -  CDS            lacI: lac repressor; lacI; The lac repressor binds to the lac operator to inhibit transcription in E. coli. This inhibition can be relieved by adding lactose or isopropyl-β-D-thiogalactopyranoside (IPTG).
   4844..4921    -  promoter       lacI promoter: lacI
   4929..5208    -  CDS            TcR (fragment): tetracycline efflux protein; tet; confers resistance to tetracycline
   5230..5248    +  promoter       T7 promoter: promoter for bacteriophage T7 RNA polymerase
   5249..5273    +  protein_bind   lac operator: The lac repressor binds to the lac operator to inhibit transcription in E. coli. This inhibition can be relieved by adding lactose or isopropyl-β-D-thiogalactopyranoside (IPTG). lac repressor encoded by lacI
   5288..5310    +  RBS            RBS: efficient ribosome binding site from bacteriophage T7 gene 10 (Olins and Rangwala, 1989)
   5321..6417    +  CDS            MBP (fragment): maltose binding protein from E. coli; malE (mutated); This version of the gene does not encode a signal sequence, so MBP will remain in the cytosol.
   6463..6696    +  CDS            TIF4631 (fragment): IF4F1_YEAST - Experimental evidence at protein level: Swiss-Prot protein existence level 1. Component of the eIF4F complex, which interacts with the mRNA cap structure and serves as an initial point of assembly for the translation apparatus. Stimulates translation by interaction with polyadenylate-binding protein PAB1, bringing the 5'- and 3'-ends of the mRNA in proximity. The formation of this circular mRNP structure appears to be critical for the synergistic effects of the cap and the poly(A) tail in facilitating translation initiation, recycling of ribosomes, and mRNA stability. TIF4631 is
   6719..6768    +  CDS            SET1 (fragment): solubility-enhancement tag derived from T7 phage gene 10B
   6776..6823    +  terminator     T7 terminator: transcription terminator for bacteriophage T7 RNA polymerase
   6846..6950    -  CDS            TcR (fragment): tetracycline efflux protein; tet; confers resistance to tetracycline
   6998..7026    -  promoter       tet promoter: E. coli promoter for tetracycline efflux protein gene
