[The description below was written by a language model from this plasmid's Addgene catalogue record and pLannotate feature annotations shown in this document.]
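Description:
pnEA-NpM-SceIF4G_408-485_AF is a 7,035 nt bacterial expression plasmid for producing a short fragment of the Saccharomyces cerevisiae translation initiation factor eIF4G1 (TIF4631), residues 408–485, in E. coli. The catalogue lists the backbone as unknown, but the annotated features show a pBR322/pET-like architecture. It carries a ColE1/pMB1-type origin together with the bom mobility region and the rop gene, which keeps copy number low and fits the low-copy designation in the record. Selection is by ampicillin through the bla gene and its own promoter. Several tetracycline resistance gene fragments and the tet promoter are also present. These appear to be non-functional remnants of the parental vector, interrupted by the lacI and expression cassettes.

The expression unit is driven by a T7 promoter with an adjacent lac operator, followed by the phage T7 gene 10 ribosome binding site. A plasmid-borne lacI gene supplies the repressor, so transcription should be IPTG-inducible in a host that provides T7 RNA polymerase. The open reading frame begins with a cytosolic maltose binding protein lacking its signal sequence, placed N-terminal to the eIF4G fragment as a solubility and affinity tag. The record does not annotate the linker between the two. A short match to a T7 gene 10B-derived sequence lies downstream of the insert, just before the T7 terminator; whether it is translated as part of the fusion is not stated. According to the depositor, the eIF4G sequence is a synthetic gene codon-optimized for E. coli. The associated study examined how motifs in eIF4G and 4E-BPs govern binding to eIF4E, so this plasmid probably served to make recombinant protein for binding or structural work.
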