Addgene plasmid #148713: pnEA-NpM-SceIF4G_408-485_AF
Purpose: Bacterial Expression of SceIF4G_408-485
Depositing lab: Elisa Izaurralde. Depositing organization: Max Planck Institute for Developmental Biology. Publication: Structural motifs in eIF4G and 4E-BPs modulate their binding to eIF4E to regulate translation initiation in yeast. Gruner S, Weber R, Peter D, Chung MY, Igreja C, Valkov E, Izaurralde E. Nucleic Acids Res. 2018 Jul 27;46(13):6893-6908. doi: 10.1093/nar/gky542. PubMed 30053226.
Backbone
  Vector backbone: Unknown
  Vector type: Bacterial Expression
Growth in bacteria
  Bacterial resistance: Ampicillin, 100 μg/mL
  Growth temperature: 37°C
  Growth strain: DH5alpha
  Copy number: Low Copy
Gene/Insert
  Gene/Insert name: SceIF4G_408-485
  Species: S. cerevisiae (budding yeast)
  Entrez Gene: TIF4631 (a.k.a. YGR162W)
  Cloning method: Unknown
Terms and licenses: Academic/Nonprofit Terms; Industry Terms: Not Available to Industry
Depositor comments: Geneart clone of ScEIF4G, codon optimized for Expression in E.coli. (sequence according to Uniprot.: P39935) Plasmids from this collection were made available to the research community and donated after the lab closed. Please note that the sequence provided by the depositing laboratory may be theoretical/predicted or based on Sanger sequencing results. There may be discrepancies between sequencing results obtained by Addgene and the depositor sequence. If an Addgene verified sequence is not available, please contact before placing your order to request that our lab fully sequence the plasmid.
How to cite: pnEA-NpM-SceIF4G_408-485_AF was a gift from Elisa Izaurralde (Addgene plasmid # 148713 ; http://n2t.net/addgene:148713 ; RRID:Addgene_148713)
